Addgene plasmid #191857: pCRISPR3_BC2
Purpose: (Empty Backbone) Barcoded plasmid with BsaI sites to clone sgRNA. The 6-nucleotide barcode (sequence: ATCATG) near the sgRNA insert region enables demultiplexing replicates while sequencing the sgRNA region.
Depositing lab: Kimberly Reynolds. Depositing organization: University of Texas Southwestern Medical Center. Publication: A continuous epistasis model for predicting growth rate given combinatorial variation in gene expression and environment. Otto RM, Turska-Nowak A, Brown PM, Reynolds KA. Cell Syst. 2024 Feb 21;15(2):134-148.e7. doi: 10.1016/j.cels.2024.01.003. Epub 2024 Feb 9. PubMed 38340730.
Backbone
  Vector backbone: pCRISPR3
  Backbone size (bp): 2354
  Vector type: CRISPR
Growth in bacteria
  Bacterial resistance: Kanamycin, 50 μg/mL
  Growth temperature: 37°C
  Growth strain: DH5alpha
  Copy number: High Copy
Gene/Insert
  Gene/Insert name: None
  Cloning method: Restriction Enzyme; 5′ cloning site BsaI (not destroyed); 3′ cloning site BsaI (not destroyed)
  Sequencing primers: 5′ CTTCACCTCGAGAGGTTTGACAG; 3′ CCATTATTAGTACAGCGAGGCAAC
Terms and licenses: Academic/Nonprofit Terms; Industry Terms: Not Available to Industry
Depositor comments: Please visit for https://www.biorxiv.org/content/10.1101/2022.08.19.504444v1 bioRxiv preprint. This E. coli plasmid is an empty vector used to express CRISPRi sgRNAs and constitutively expresses a selectable KanR gene. It contains a 6-nucleotide barcode (sequence: ATCATG) near the sgRNA insert region. This can be used to sequence an sgRNA array and the plasmid barcode in a single NGS read, thus assigning a paired sgRNA identity and plasmid backbone identity. This internal barcoding strategy enables a single, mixed CRISPRi experiment to contain biological replicates, identified using distinct plasmid barcodes. It also contains orthogonal priming sites specific to the pCRISPR3 plasmid backbone, which can be used to specifically amplify pCRISPR3 plasmids from a mixed plasmid pool (generated during the cloning methods described in the publications below). See the following publications for details and cloning information: Mathis et al., A simplified strategy for titrating gene expression reveals new relationships between genotype, environment, and bacterial growth. https://pubmed.ncbi.nlm.nih.gov/33221881/ Otto et al., A continuous epistasis model for predicting growth rate given combinatorial variation in gene expression and environment.
How to cite: pCRISPR3_BC2 was a gift from Kimberly Reynolds (Addgene plasmid # 191857 ; http://n2t.net/addgene:191857 ; RRID:Addgene_191857)
