[The description below was written by a language model from this plasmid's Addgene catalogue record and pLannotate feature annotations shown in this document.]
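Description:
pCRISPR3_BC2 is a compact (2,354 bp) empty-backbone E. coli plasmid for expressing CRISPRi sgRNAs, built on the pCRISPR3 backbone. It replicates from a high-copy ColE1/pUC-type origin and is selected with kanamycin through a constitutively expressed Tn5-derived neo/nptII (KanR) gene, which is followed by the phage lambda t0 terminator. The short tnpA fragment annotated just upstream of the resistance gene is most likely residual Tn5 sequence carried along with the kanamycin cassette rather than a functional transposase. An rrnB T1 terminator lies on the opposite strand near the end of the sequence. The annotation does not identify the sgRNA promoter, the scaffold or the cloning region, so the record does not state which promoter drives guide expression.

There is no insert. Guide sequences or sgRNA arrays are introduced between two BsaI sites, which the record lists as not destroyed by cloning. The defining feature of this variant is a six-nucleotide barcode placed close to the sgRNA insertion region, so that a single next-generation sequencing read can capture both the guide identity and the plasmid backbone identity. Using differently barcoded versions of the plasmid allows biological replicates to be pooled in one mixed CRISPRi experiment and separated afterwards during sequence analysis. The backbone also carries orthogonal priming sites specific to pCRISPR3, which allow these plasmids to be selectively amplified from a mixed plasmid pool generated during library cloning. The plasmid was used in pooled CRISPRi work relating combinatorial titration of gene expression and environment to bacterial growth rate. No dCas9 gene is annotated, so it presumably must be supplied separately.
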