Features (pLannotate 1.2.2; 5 found; start..end, strand, type, name):
    325..444     +  CDS            tnpA (fragment): TN5P_ECOLX - Also known as tnp. Experimental evidence at protein level: Swiss-Prot protein existence level 1. Mediates transposition of transposon Tn5 by a 'cut and paste' mechanism. First, the monomeric transposase binds the 19 bp inverted DNA repeats flanking the transposon. Then, dimerization of the DNA- bound transposase creates a synaptic DNA complex. After nicking of the first DNA strand, excision of the transposon proceeds through a series of intermediates. The transposase then mediates the insertion of the transposon at a new site by strand transfer. The activity of the wild- type tran
    476..1267    +  CDS            neo: KKA2_KLEPN - Also known as kan, nptII. Experimental evidence at protein level: Swiss-Prot protein existence level 1. Resistance to kanamycin, neomycin, paromomycin, ribostamycin, butirosin and gentamicin B. From Klebsiella pneumoniae.
   1301..1395    +  terminator     lambda t0 terminator: transcription terminator from phage lambda
   1483..2071    +  rep_origin     ori: high-copy-number ColE1/pMB1/pBR322/pUC origin of replication
   2236..2322    -  terminator     rrnB T1 terminator: Escherichia coli rrnB; transcription terminator T1 from the E. coli rrnB gene
>Addgene plasmid #191857 | pCRISPR3_BC2 | addgene full sequence | sequence record 381604 | Addgene NGS Result
CGACGAACGTGTATGTTTCACTACGTGTGGCGTCCTGGACAGGGGATCGCTTAACACCAACTGGTTTTCA
GGCGATGGGTAGCCGCAGCACAGTGAAGACACGGCTATCCATACTAGATAGAGAACCTCCGATAATGCTG
CTACCGTTTTCTAATCTTGACGATCTGTCGGCCATTATTAGTACAGCGAGGCAACCATGATACGGATCCC
CACCGAGACCTTTGGTCTCAACCTCTCGAGGTGAAGACGAAAGGGGCATACATAACATGGAGTCGTACGC
CTCGTGATACGCCTATTTTTATAGGTTAATGTCATGATAATAATGGTTTCTTAGACGTCGGAATTGCCAG
CTGGGGCGCCCTCTGGTAAGGTTGGGAAGCCCTGCAAAGTAAACTGGATGGCTTTCTTGCCGCCAAGGAT
CTGATGGCGCAGGGGATCAAGATCTGATCAAGAGACAGGATGAGGATCGTTTCGCATGATTGAACAAGAT
GGATTGCACGCAGGTTCTCCGGCCGCTTGGGTGGAGAGGCTATTCGGCTATGACTGGGCACAACAGACAA
TCGGCTGCTCTGATGCCGCCGTGTTCCGGCTGTCAGCGCAGGGGCGCCCGGTTCTTTTTGTCAAGACCGA
CCTGTCCGGTGCCCTGAATGAACTGCAGGACGAGGCAGCGCGGCTATCGTGGCTGGCCACGACGGGCGTT
CCTTGCGCAGCTGTGCTCGACGTTGTCACTGAAGCGGGAAGGGACTGGCTGCTATTGGGCGAAGTGCCGG
GGCAGGATCTCCTGTCATCTCACCTTGCTCCTGCCGAGAAAGTATCCATCATGGCTGATGCAATGCGGCG
GCTGCATACGCTTGATCCGGCTACCTGCCCATTCGACCACCAAGCGAAACATCGCATCGAGCGAGCACGT
ACTCGGATGGAAGCCGGTCTTGTCGATCAGGATGATCTGGACGAAGAGCATCAGGGGCTCGCGCCAGCCG
AACTGTTCGCCAGGCTCAAGGCGCGCATGCCCGACGGCGAGGATCTCGTCGTGACCCATGGCGATGCCTG
CTTGCCGAATATCATGGTGGAAAATGGCCGCTTTTCTGGATTCATCGACTGTGGCCGGCTGGGTGTGGCG
GACCGCTATCAGGACATAGCGTTGGCTACCCGTGATATTGCTGAAGAGCTTGGCGGCGAATGGGCTGACC
GCTTCCTCGTGCTTTACGGTATCGCCGCTCCCGATTCGCAGCGCATCGCCTTCTATCGCCTTCTTGACGA
GTTCTTCTGAGCGGGACTCTGGGGTTCGAGAGCTCGCTTGGACTCCTGTTGATAGATCCAGTAATGACCT
CAGAACTCCATCTGGATTTGTTCAGAACGCTCGGTTGCCGCCGGGCGTTTTTTATTGGTGAGAATCCAAG
CACTAGTCATGACCAAAATCCCTTAACGTGAGTTTTCGTTCCACTGAGCGTCAGACCCCGTAGAAAAGAT
CAAAGGATCTTCTTGAGATCCTTTTTTTCTGCGCGTAATCTGCTGCTTGCAAACAAAAAAACCACCGCTA
CCAGCGGTGGTTTGTTTGCCGGATCAAGAGCTACCAACTCTTTTTCCGAAGGTAACTGGCTTCAGCAGAG
CGCAGATACCAAATACTGTCCTTCTAGTGTAGCCGTAGTTAGGCCACCACTTCAAGAACTCTGTAGCACC
GCCTACATACCTCGCTCTGCTAATCCTGTTACCAGTGGCTGCTGCCAGTGGCGATAAGTCGTGTCTTACC
GGGTTGGACTCAAGACGATAGTTACCGGATAAGGCGCAGCGGTCGGGCTGAACGGGGGGTTCGTGCACAC
AGCCCAGCTTGGAGCGAACGACCTACACCGAACTGAGATACCTACAGCGTGAGCTATGAGAAAGCGCCAC
GCTTCCCGAAGGGAGAAAGGCGGACAGGTATCCGGTAAGCGGCAGGGTCGGAACAGGAGAGCGCACGAGG
GAGCTTCCAGGGGGAAACGCCTGGTATCTTTATAGTCCTGTCGGGTTTCGCCACCTCTGACTTGAGCGTC
GATTTTTGTGATGCTCGTCAGGGGGGCGGAGCCTATGGAAAAACGCCAGCAACGCGGCCTTTTTACGGTT
CCTGGCCTTTTGCTGGCCTTTTGCTCACATGTTCTTTCCTGCGTTATCCCCTGATTCTGTGGATAACCGT
ATTACCGCCTTTGAGTGAGCTGATACCGCTCGCCGCAGCCGAACGCCCTAGGTCTAGGGCGGCGGATTTG
TCCTACTCAGGAGAGCGTTCACCGACAAACAACAGATAAAACGAAAGGCCCAGTCTTTCGACTGAGCCTT
TCGTTTTATTTGATGCCTCTAGCACGCGTACCACAATTGGAACC
